>Addgene plasmid #98158 | pET28a-Cas9-His | addgene full sequence | sequence record 182081 | Addgene NGS Result
CCCATTCGCCAATCCGGATATAGTTCCTCCTTTCAGCAAAAAACCCCTCAAGACCCGTTTAGAGGCCCCA
AGGGGTTATGCTAGTTATTGCTCAGCGGTGGCAGCAGCCAACTCAGCTTCCTTTCGGGCTTTGTTAGCAG
CCGGATCTCAGTGGTGGTGGTGGTGGTGCTCGAGCACCTTCCTCTTCTTCTTGGGGTCACCTCCTAGCTG
ACTCAAATCAATGCGTGTTTCATAAAGACCAGTGATGGATTGATGGATAAGAGTGGCATCTAAAACTTCT
TTTGTAGACGTATATCGTTTACGATCAATTGTTGTATCAAAATATTTAAAAGCAGCGGGAGCTCCAAGAT
TCGTCAACGTAAATAAATGAATAATATTTTCTGCTTGTTCACGTATTGGTTTGTCTCTATGTTTGTTATA
TGCACTAAGAACTTTATCTAAATTGGCATCTGCTAAAATAACACGCTTAGAAAATTCACTGATTTGCTCA
ATAATCTCATCTAAATAATGCTTATGCTGCTCCACAAACAATTGTTTTTGTTCGTTATCTTCTGGACTAC
CCTTCAACTTTTCATAATGACTAGCTAAATATAAAAAATTCACATATTTGCTTGGCAGAGCCAGCTCATT
TCCTTTTTGTAATTCTCCGGCACTAGCCAGCATCCGTTTACGACCGTTTTCTAACTCAAAAAGACTATAT
TTAGGTAGTTTAATGATTAAGTCTTTTTTAACTTCCTTATATCCTTTAGCTTCTAAAAAGTCAATCGGAT
TTTTTTCAAAGGAACTTCTTTCCATAATTGTGATCCCTAGTAACTCTTTAACGGATTTTAACTTCTTCGA
TTTCCCTTTTTCCACCTTAGCAACCACTAGGACTGAATAAGCTACCGTTGGACTATCAAAACCACCATAT
TTTTTTGGATCCCAGTCTTTTTTACGAGCAATAAGCTTGTCCGAATTTCTTTTTGGTAAAATTGACTCCT
TGGAGAATCCGCCTGTCTGTACTTCTGTTTTCTTGACAATATTGACTTGGGGCATGGACAATACTTTGCG
CACTGTGGCAAAATCTCGCCCTTTATCCCAGACAATTTCTCCAGTTTCCCCATTAGTTTCGATTAGAGGG
CGTTTGCGAATCTCTCCATTTGCAAGTGTAATTTCTGTTTTGAAGAAGTTCATGATATTAGAGTAAAAGA
AATATTTTGCGGTTGCTTTGCCTATTTCTTGCTCAGACTTAGCAATCATTTTACGAACATCATAAACTTT
ATAATCACCATAGACAAACTCCGATTCAAGTTTTGGATATTTCTTAATCAAAGCAGTTCCAACGACGGCA
TTTAGATACGCATCATGGGCATGATGGTAATTGTTAATCTCACGTACTTTATAGAATTGGAAATCTTTTC
GGAAGTCAGAAACTAATTTAGATTTTAAGGTAATCACTTTAACCTCTCGAATAAGTTTATCATTTTCATC
GTATTTAGTATTCATGCGACTATCCAAAATTTGTGCCACATGCTTAGTGATTTGGCGAGTTTCAACCAAT
TGGCGTTTGATAAAACCAGCTTTATCAAGTTCACTCAAACCTCCACGTTCAGCTTTCGTTAAATTATCAA
ACTTACGTTGAGTGATTAACTTGGCGTTTAGAAGTTGTCTCCAATAGTTTTTCATCTTTTTGACTACTTC
TTCACTTGGAACGTTATCCGATTTACCACGATTTTTATCAGAACGCGTTAAGACCTTATTGTCTATTGAA
TCGTCTTTAAGGAAACTTTGTGGAACAATGTGATCGACATCATAATCACTTAAACGATTAATATCTAATT
CTTGGTCCACATACATGTCTCTTCCATTTTGGAGATAATAGAGATAGAGCTTTTCATTTTGCAATTGAGT
ATTTTCAACAGGATGCTCTTTAAGAATCTGACTTCCTAATTCTTTGATACCTTCTTCGATTCGTTTCATA
CGCTCTCGCGAATTTTTCTGGCCCTTTTGAGTTGTCTGATTTTCACGTGCCATTTCAATAACGATATTTT
CTGGCTTATGCCGCCCCATTACTTTGACCAATTCATCAACAACTTTTACAGTCTGTAAAATACCTTTTTT
AATAGCAGGGCTACCAGCTAAATTTGCAATATGTTCATGTAAACTATCGCCTTGTCCAGACACTTGTGCT
TTTTGAATGTCTTCTTTAAATGTCAAACTATCATCATGGATCAGCTGCATAAAATTGCGATTGGCAAAAC
CATCTGATTTCAAAAAATCTAATATTGTTTTGCCAGATTGCTTATCCCTAATACCATTAATCAATTTTCG
AGACAAACGTCCCCAACCAGTATAACGGCGACGTTTAAGCTGTTTCATCACCTTATCATCAAAGAGGTGA
GCATATGTTTTAAGTCTTTCCTCAATCATCTCCCTATCTTCAAATAAGGTCAATGTTAAAACAATATCCT
CTAAGATATCTTCATTTTCTTCATTATCCAAAAAATCTTTATCTTTAATAATTTTTAGCAAATCATGGTA
GGTACCTAATGAAGCATTAAATCTATCTTCAACTCCTGAAATTTCAACACTATCAAAACATTCTATTTTT
TTGAAATAATCTTCTTTTAATTGCTTAACGGTTACTTTTCGATTTGTTTTGAAGAGTAAATCAACAATGG
CTTTCTTCTGTTCACCTGAAAGAAATGCTGGTTTTCGCATTCCTTCAGTAACATATTTGACCTTTGTCAA
TTCGTTATAAACCGTAAAATACTCATAAAGCAAACTATGTTTTGGTAGTACTTTTTCATTTGGAAGATTT
TTATCAAAGTTTGTCATGCGTTCAATAAATGATTGAGCTGAAGCACCTTTATCGACAACTTCTTCAAAAT
TCCATGGGGTAATTGTTTCTTCAGACTTCCGAGTCATCCATGCAAAACGACTATTGCCACGCGCCAATGG
ACCAACATAATAAGGAATTCGAAAAGTCAAGATTTTTTCAATCTTCTCACGATTGTCTTTTAAAAATGGA
TAAAAGTCTTCTTGTCTTCTCAAAATAGCATGCAGCTCACCCAAGTGAATTTGATGGGGAATAGAGCCGT
TGTCAAAGGTCCGTTGCTTGCGCAGCAAATCTTCACGATTTAGTTTCACCAATAATTCCTCAGTACCATC
CATTTTTTCTAAAATTGGTTTGATAAATTTATAAAATTCTTCTTGGCTAGCTCCCCCATCAATATAACCT
GCATATCCGTTTTTTGATTGATCAAAAAAGATTTCTTTATACTTTTCTGGAAGTTGTTGTCGAACTAAAG
CTTTTAAAAGAGTCAAGTCTTGATGATGTTCATCGTAGCGTTTAATCATTGAAGCTGATAGGGGAGCCTT
AGTTATTTCAGTATTTACTCTTAGGATATCTGAAAGTAAAATAGCATCTGATAAATTCTTAGCTGCCAAA
AACAAATCAGCATATTGATCTCCAATTTGCGCCAATAAATTATCTAAATCATCATCGTAAGTATCTTTTG
AAAGCTGTAATTTAGCATCTTCTGCCAAATCAAAATTTGATTTAAAATTAGGGGTCAAACCCAATGACAA
AGCAATGAGATTCCCAAATAAGCCATTTTTCTTCTCACCGGGGAGCTGAGCAATGAGATTTTCTAATCGT
CTTGATTTACTCAATCGTGCAGAAAGAATCGCTTTAGCATCTACTCCACTTGCGTTAATAGGGTTTTCTT
CAAATAATTGATTGTAGGTTTGTACCAACTGGATAAATAGTTTGTCCACATCACTATTATCAGGATTTAA
ATCTCCCTCAATCAAAAAATGACCACGAAACTTAATCATATGCGCTAAGGCCAAATAGATTAAGCGCAAA
TCCGCTTTATCAGTAGAATCTACCAATTTTTTTCGCAGATGATAGATAGTTGGATATTTCTCATGATAAG
CAACTTCATCTACTATATTTCCAAAAATAGGATGACGTTCATGCTTCTTGTCTTCTTCCACCAAAAAAGA
CTCTTCAAGTCGATGAAAGAAACTATCATCTACTTTCGCCATCTCATTTGAAAAAATCTCCTGTAGATAA
CAAATACGATTCTTCCGACGTGTATACCTTCTACGAGCTGTCCGTTTGAGACGAGTCGCTTCCGCTGTCT
CTCCACTGTCAAATAAAAGAGCCCCTATAAGATTTTTTTTGATACTGTGGCGGTCTGTATTTCCCAGAAC
CTTGAACTTTTTAGACGGAACCTTATATTCATCAGTGATCACCGCCCATCCGACGCTATTTGTGCCGATA
TCTAAGCCTATTGAGTATTTCTTATCCATCACCTTCCTCTTCTTCTTGGGCATAAACCCCATGGTATATC
TCCTTCTTAAAGTTAAACAAAATTATTTCTAGAGGGGAATTGTTATCCGCTCACAATTCCCCTATAGTGA
GTCGTATTAATTTCGCGGGATCGAGATCTCGATCCTCTACGCCGGACGCATCGTGGCCGGCATCACCGGC
GCCACAGGTGCGGTTGCTGGCGCCTATATCGCCGACATCACCGATGGGGAAGATCGGGCTCGCCACTTCG
GGCTCATGAGCGCTTGTTTCGGCGTGGGTATGGTGGCAGGCCCCGTGGCCGGGGGACTGTTGGGCGCCAT
CTCCTTGCATGCACCATTCCTTGCGGCGGCGGTGCTCAACGGCCTCAACCTACTACTGGGCTGCTTCCTA
ATGCAGGAGTCGCATAAGGGAGAGCGTCGAGATCCCGGACACCATCGAATGGCGCAAAACCTTTCGCGGT
ATGGCATGATAGCGCCCGGAAGAGAGTCAATTCAGGGTGGTGAATGTGAAACCAGTAACGTTATACGATG
TCGCAGAGTATGCCGGTGTCTCTTATCAGACCGTTTCCCGCGTGGTGAACCAGGCCAGCCACGTTTCTGC
GAAAACGCGGGAAAAAGTGGAAGCGGCGATGGCGGAGCTGAATTACATTCCCAACCGCGTGGCACAACAA
CTGGCGGGCAAACAGTCGTTGCTGATTGGCGTTGCCACCTCCAGTCTGGCCCTGCACGCGCCGTCGCAAA
TTGTCGCGGCGATTAAATCTCGCGCCGATCAACTGGGTGCCAGCGTGGTGGTGTCGATGGTAGAACGAAG
CGGCGTCGAAGCCTGTAAAGCGGCGGTGCACAATCTTCTCGCGCAACGCGTCAGTGGGCTGATCATTAAC
TATCCGCTGGATGACCAGGATGCCATTGCTGTGGAAGCTGCCTGCACTAATGTTCCGGCGTTATTTCTTG
ATGTCTCTGACCAGACACCCATCAACAGTATTATTTTCTCCCATGAAGACGGTACGCGACTGGGCGTGGA
GCATCTGGTCGCATTGGGTCACCAGCAAATCGCGCTGTTAGCGGGCCCATTAAGTTCTGTCTCGGCGCGT
CTGCGTCTGGCTGGCTGGCATAAATATCTCACTCGCAATCAAATTCAGCCGATAGCGGAACGGGAAGGCG
ACTGGAGTGCCATGTCCGGTTTTCAACAAACCATGCAAATGCTGAATGAGGGCATCGTTCCCACTGCGAT
GCTGGTTGCCAACGATCAGATGGCGCTGGGCGCAATGCGCGCCATTACCGAGTCCGGGCTGCGCGTTGGT
GCGGATATCTCGGTAGTGGGATACGACGATACCGAAGACAGCTCATGTTATATCCCGCCGTTAACCACCA
TCAAACAGGATTTTCGCCTGCTGGGGCAAACCAGCGTGGACCGCTTGCTGCAACTCTCTCAGGGCCAGGC
GGTGAAGGGCAATCAGCTGTTGCCCGTCTCACTGGTGAAAAGAAAAACCACCCTGGCGCCCAATACGCAA
ACCGCCTCTCCCCGCGCGTTGGCCGATTCATTAATGCAGCTGGCACGACAGGTTTCCCGACTGGAAAGCG
GGCAGTGAGCGCAACGCAATTAATGTAAGTTAGCTCACTCATTAGGCACCGGGATCTCGACCGATGCCCT
TGAGAGCCTTCAACCCAGTCAGCTCCTTCCGGTGGGCGCGGGGCATGACTATCGTCGCCGCACTTATGAC
TGTCTTCTTTATCATGCAACTCGTAGGACAGGTGCCGGCAGCGCTCTGGGTCATTTTCGGCGAGGACCGC
TTTCGCTGGAGCGCGACGATGATCGGCCTGTCGCTTGCGGTATTCGGAATCTTGCACGCCCTCGCTCAAG
CCTTCGTCACTGGTCCCGCCACCAAACGTTTCGGCGAGAAGCAGGCCATTATCGCCGGCATGGCGGCCCC
ACGGGTGCGCATGATCGTGCTCCTGTCGTTGAGGACCCGGCTAGGCTGGCGGGGTTGCCTTACTGGTTAG
CAGAATGAATCACCGATACGCGAGCGAACGTGAAGCGACTGCTGCTGCAAAACGTCTGCGACCTGAGCAA
CAACATGAATGGTCTTCGGTTTCCGTGTTTCGTAAAGTCTGGAAACGCGGAAGTCAGCGCCCTGCACCAT
TATGTTCCGGATCTGCATCGCAGGATGCTGCTGGCTACCCTGTGGAACACCTACATCTGTATTAACGAAG
CGCTGGCATTGACCCTGAGTGATTTTTCTCTGGTCCCGCCGCATCCATACCGCCAGTTGTTTACCCTCAC
AACGTTCCAGTAACCGGGCATGTTCATCATCAGTAACCCGTATCGTGAGCATCCTCTCTCGTTTCATCGG
TATCATTACCCCCATGAACAGAAATCCCCCTTACACGGAGGCATCAGTGACCAAACAGGAAAAAACCGCC
CTTAACATGGCCCGCTTTATCAGAAGCCAGACATTAACGCTTCTGGAGAAACTCAACGAGCTGGACGCGG
ATGAACAGGCAGACATCTGTGAATCGCTTCACGACCACGCTGATGAGCTTTACCGCAGCTGCCTCGCGCG
TTTCGGTGATGACGGTGAAAACCTCTGACACATGCAGCTCCCGGAGACGGTCACAGCTTGTCTGTAAGCG
GATGCCGGGAGCAGACAAGCCCGTCAGGGCGCGTCAGCGGGTGTTGGCGGGTGTCGGGGCGCAGCCATGA
CCCAGTCACGTAGCGATAGCGGAGTGTATACTGGCTTAACTATGCGGCATCAGAGCAGATTGTACTGAGA
GTGCACCATTGCGGTGTGAAATACCGCACAGATGCGTAAGGAGAAAATACCGCATCAGGCGCTCTTCCGC
TTCCTCGCTCACTGACTCGCTGCGCTCGGTCGTTCGGCTGCGGCGAGCGGTATCAGCTCACTCAAAGGCG
GTAATACGGTTATCCACAGAATCAGGGGATAACGCAGGAAAGAACATGTGAGCAAAAGGCCAGCAAAAGG
CCAGGAACCGTAAAAAGGCCGCGTTGCTGGCGTTTTTCCATAGGCTCCGCCCCCCTGACGAGCATCACAA
AAATCGACGCTCAAGTCAGAGGTGGCGAAACCCGACAGGACTATAAAGATACCAGGCGTTTCCCCCTGGA
AGCTCCCTCGTGCGCTCTCCTGTTCCGACCCTGCCGCTTACCGGATACCTGTCCGCCTTTCTCCCTTCGG
GAAGCGTGGCGCTTTCTCATAGCTCACGCTGTAGGTATCTCAGTTCGGTGTAGGTCGTTCGCTCCAAGCT
GGGCTGTGTGCACGAACCCCCCGTTCAGCCCGACCGCTGCGCCTTATCCGGTAACTATCGTCTTGAGTCC
AACCCGGTAAGACACGACTTATCGCCACTGGCAGCAGCCACTGGTAACAGGATTAGCAGAGCGAGGTATG
TAGGCGGTGCTACAGAGTTCTTGAAGTGGTGGCCTAACTACGGCTACACTAGAAGGACAGTATTTGGTAT
CTGCGCTCTGCTGAAGCCAGTTACCTTCGGAAAAAGAGTTGGTAGCTCTTGATCCGGCAAACAAACCACC
GCTGGTAGCGGTGGTTTTTTTGTTTGCAAGCAGCAGATTACGCGCAGAAAAAAAGGATCTCAAGAAGATC
CTTTGATCTTTTCTACGGGGTCTGACGCTCAGTGGAACGAAAACTCACGTTAAGGGATTTTGGTCATGAA
CAATAAAACTGTCTGCTTACATAAACAGTAATACAAGGGGTGTTATGAGCCATATTCAACGGGAAACGTC
TTGCTCTAGGCCGCGATTAAATTCCAACATGGATGCTGATTTATATGGGTATAAATGGGCTCGCGATAAT
GTCGGGCAATCAGGTGCGACAATCTATCGATTGTATGGGAAGCCCGATGCGCCAGAGTTGTTTCTGAAAC
ATGGCAAAGGTAGCGTTGCCAATGATGTTACAGATGAGATGGTCAGACTAAACTGGCTGACGGAATTTAT
GCCTCTTCCGACCATCAAGCATTTTATCCGTACTCCTGATGATGCATGGTTACTCACCACTGCGATCCCC
GGGAAAACAGCATTCCAGGTATTAGAAGAATATCCTGATTCAGGTGAAAATATTGTTGATGCGCTGGCAG
TGTTCCTGCGCCGGTTGCATTCGATTCCTGTTTGTAATTGTCCTTTTAACAGCGATCGCGTATTTCGTCT
CGCTCAGGCGCAATCACGAATGAATAACGGTTTGGTTGATGCGAGTGATTTTGATGACGAGCGTAATGGC
TGGCCTGTTGAACAAGTCTGGAAAGAAATGCATAAACTTTTGCCATTCTCACCGGATTCAGTCGTCACTC
ATGGTGATTTCTCACTTGATAACCTTATTTTTGACGAGGGGAAATTAATAGGTTGTATTGATGTTGGACG
AGTCGGAATCGCAGACCGATACCAGGATCTTGCCATCCTATGGAACTGCCTCGGTGAGTTTTCTCCTTCA
TTACAGAAACGGCTTTTTCAAAAATATGGTATTGATAATCCTGATATGAATAAATTGCAGTTTCATTTGA
TGCTCGATGAGTTTTTCTAAGAATTAATTCATGAGCGGATACATATTTGAATGTATTTAGAAAAATAAAC
AAATAGGGGTTCCGCGCACATTTCCCCGAAAAGTGCCACCTAAATTGTAAGCGTTAATATTTTGTTAAAA
TTCGCGTTAAATTTTTGTTAAATCAGCTCATTTTTTAACCAATAGGCCGAAATCGGCAAAATCCCTTATA
AATCAAAAGAATAGACCGAGATAGGGT
[37 nt withheld, positions 9058-9094]
AAAGAACGTGGACTCCAACGTCAAAGG
[49 nt withheld, positions 9122-9170]
T
[91 nt withheld, positions 9172-9262]
G
[124 nt withheld, positions 9264-9387]
Features (pLannotate 1.2.2; 19 found; start..end, strand, type, name):
     37..84      -  terminator     T7 terminator: transcription terminator for bacteriophage T7 RNA polymerase
     92..141     -  CDS            SET1 (fragment): solubility-enhancement tag derived from T7 phage gene 10B
    151..168     -  CDS            9xHis (fragment): 9xHis affinity tag
    196..4299    -  CDS            cas9: CAS9_STRP1 - Also known as csn1 From Streptococcus pyogenes serotype M1.
   4339..4361    -  RBS            RBS: efficient ribosome binding site from bacteriophage T7 gene 10 (Olins and Rangwala, 1989)
   4376..4400    -  protein_bind   lac operator: The lac repressor binds to the lac operator to inhibit transcription in E. coli. This inhibition can be relieved by adding lactose or isopropyl-β-D-thiogalactopyranoside (IPTG). lac repressor encoded by lacI
   4401..4419    -  promoter       T7 promoter: promoter for bacteriophage T7 RNA polymerase
   4441..4720    +  CDS            TcR (fragment): tetracycline efflux protein; tet; confers resistance to tetracycline
   4728..4805    +  promoter       lacI promoter: lacI
   4806..5888    +  CDS            lacI: lac repressor; lacI; The lac repressor binds to the lac operator to inhibit transcription in E. coli. This inhibition can be relieved by adding lactose or isopropyl-β-D-thiogalactopyranoside (IPTG).
   5901..5922    +  protein_bind   CAP binding site: CAP binding activates transcription in the presence of cAMP. E. coli catabolite activator protein
   5937..6228    +  CDS            TcR (fragment): tetracycline efflux protein; tet; confers resistance to tetracycline
   6300..6680    -  CDS            YPB1_ECOLX: Protein predicted: Swiss-Prot protein existence level 4. From Escherichia coli.
   6697..6888    +  CDS            rop: Rop protein, which maintains plasmids at low copy number; rop
   6990..7129    +  misc_feature   bom: basis of mobility region from pBR322
   7315..7903    -  rep_origin     ori: high-copy-number ColE1/pMB1/pBR322/pUC origin of replication
   8025..8840    +  CDS            KanR: aminoglycoside phosphotransferase; aph(3')-Ia; confers resistance to kanamycin in bacteria or G418 (Geneticin®) in eukaryotes
   8849..8906    -  promoter       AmpR promoter (fragment): bla
   8959..9387    -  rep_origin     f1 ori (sequence partly withheld): f1 bacteriophage origin of replication; arrow indicates direction of (+) strand synthesis
