[The description below was written by a language model from this plasmid's Addgene catalogue record and pLannotate feature annotations shown in this document.]
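Description:
pET28a-Cas9-His is a bacterial expression plasmid built on the pET28a(+) backbone for producing and purifying recombinant Cas9 protein in E. coli. The sequenced record is about 9.4 kb. It replicates from a ColE1/pBR322-type origin accompanied by the rop gene and the bom mobility region, and it is selected with kanamycin through the aph(3')-Ia resistance gene. An f1 phage origin is also present. The catalogue lists the plasmid as high copy, although rop normally moderates the copy number of pBR322-derived replicons. Short tetracycline-resistance fragments and a partial AmpR promoter in the annotation are non-functional backbone remnants.

The payload is the Streptococcus pyogenes Cas9 coding sequence, described in the catalogue as NLS-Cas9-NLS, meaning it is flanked by nuclear localization signals at both ends. These signals are not annotated separately in the feature table. Expression is driven by a T7 promoter followed by a lac operator and the efficient T7 gene 10 ribosome binding site, and transcription ends at the T7 terminator. The plasmid-borne lacI gene supplies lac repressor, so transcription stays low until it is induced with IPTG in a host that provides T7 RNA polymerase. A C-terminal 6xHis tag contributed by the backbone allows purification by immobilized metal affinity chromatography. The annotation tool registers this tag as a fragment of a longer His tag.

The stated purpose is purification of Cas9 protein. The associated publication concerns DNA-free genome editing of bread wheat, in which purified Cas9 is combined with guide RNA to form ribonucleoprotein complexes. The nuclear localization signals would direct such protein to the nucleus of the recipient cells.
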