Addgene plasmid #98158: pET28a-Cas9-His
Purpose: Purification of Cas9 protein
Depositing lab: Caixia Gao. Depositing organization: Chinese Academy of Science. Publication: Efficient DNA-free genome editing of bread wheat using CRISPR/Cas9 ribonucleoprotein complexes. Liang Z, Chen K, Li T, Zhang Y, Wang Y, Zhao Q, Liu J, Zhang H, Liu C, Ran Y, Gao C. Nat Commun. 2017 Jan 18;8:14261. doi: 10.1038/ncomms14261. PubMed 28098143.
Backbone
  Vector backbone: pET28a (+)
  Backbone manufacturer: EMD Biosciences
  Vector type: Bacterial Expression
Growth in bacteria
  Bacterial resistance: Kanamycin, 50 μg/mL
  Growth temperature: 37°C
  Growth strain: NEB Stable
  Copy number: High Copy
Gene/Insert
  Gene/Insert name: NLS-Cas9-NLS
  Promoter: T7
  Tag / fusion protein: 6xHis (C terminal on backbone)
  Cloning method: Unknown
  Sequencing primers: 5′ T7 (TAATACGACTCACTATAGGG)
Terms and licenses: Academic/Nonprofit Terms; Industry Terms: Not Available to Industry
How to cite: pET28a-Cas9-His was a gift from Caixia Gao (Addgene plasmid # 98158 ; http://n2t.net/addgene:98158 ; RRID:Addgene_98158)
